Addgene plasmid #215198: Hv_HPT:pMYB61:Gus_introns
Purpose: Evaluating guard cell specific promotors in Barley
Depositing lab: Penny Hundleby. Depositing organization: John Innes Centre. Publication: A Promoter Collection for Cell-Targeted Analysis Within the Stomatal Complex. Nguyen TH, Krasauskas J, Nguyen TB, Noureen A, Smedley M, Christie JM, Harwood W, Blatt MR, Hundleby P. Plant Direct. 2025 Feb 12;9(2):e70045. doi: 10.1002/pld3.70045. eCollection 2025 Feb. PubMed 39943924.
Backbone
  Vector backbone: pAGM8031
  Backbone manufacturer: Sylvestre Marillonnet
  Backbone size w/o insert (bp): 5201
  Total vector size (bp): 11839
  Vector type: Synthetic Biology
  Selectable markers: Hygromycin
Growth in bacteria
  Bacterial resistance: Spectinomycin, 50 μg/mL
  Growth temperature: 37°C
  Growth strain: DH5alpha
  Copy number: High Copy
Gene/Insert
  Gene/Insert name: MYB61 transcription factor
  Species: Synthetic
  Insert size (bp): 2030
  GenBank ID: HORVU.MOREX.r3.1HG0018590
  Promoter: pMYB61
  Cloning method: Golden Gate
  Sequencing primers: 5′ GTGGTGTAAACAAATTGACGC; 3′ GGATAAACCTTTTCACGCCC
Terms and licenses: Academic/Nonprofit Terms; Industry Terms: Not Available to Industry
How to cite: Hv_HPT:pMYB61:Gus_introns was a gift from Penny Hundleby (Addgene plasmid # 215198 ; http://n2t.net/addgene:215198 ; RRID:Addgene_215198)
