[The description below was written by a language model from this plasmid's Addgene catalogue record and pLannotate feature annotations shown in this document.]
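Description:
Hv_HPT:pMYB61:Gus_introns is an 11.8 kb binary T-DNA vector assembled by Golden Gate cloning in the pAGM8031 backbone, built to test a candidate guard cell-specific promoter in barley. The backbone carries a high-copy ColE1/pUC-type origin for propagation in E. coli, together with the broad-host-range incP oriV and its trfA replication initiator, which allow maintenance in Agrobacterium. Bacterial selection is by spectinomycin through the aadA adenylyltransferase gene. Nopaline-type left and right border repeats define the region transferred into the plant genome.

Two transcription units lie between the borders. Next to the left border is the plant selection cassette: a CaMV 35S promoter with flanking CaMV sequence and the TMV Ω translational enhancer drive a hygromycin phosphotransferase gene interrupted by a castor bean catalase intron, ending in the CaMV poly(A) signal. The intron prevents functional expression in bacteria, so hygromycin resistance reflects expression in plant cells only. The second unit is the reporter: a roughly 2 kb fragment listed as pMYB61, referenced to a barley Morex gene model, placed upstream of a β-glucuronidase (GUS) coding sequence and the NOS terminator. GUS is annotated as three separated segments, consistent with the introns named in the construct title, which similarly restrict reporter activity to plant cells. The annotation tool also flags a MYB-like coding match just upstream of GUS, suggesting the cloned fragment may extend into the start of the MYB61 coding region, although the record does not say so explicitly.

The construct is intended for stable barley transformation, with histochemical GUS staining used to judge whether the promoter confers guard cell-specific expression within the stomatal complex.
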