Features (pLannotate 1.2.2; 21 found; start..end, strand, type, name):
     36..60      +  misc_feature   RB T-DNA repeat: right border repeat from nopaline C58 T-DNA
    157..788     +  rep_origin     oriV: incP origin of replication
    891..914     +  promoter       Pc promoter (fragment): intI1 (promoter lies within the coding sequence); class 1 integron promoter
   1090..1146    +  CDS            GmR (fragment): gentamycin acetyltransferase; aacC1; confers resistance to gentamycin
   1157..1944    +  CDS            SmR (fragment): aminoglycoside adenylyltransferase (Murphy, 1985); aadA; confers resistance to spectinomycin and streptomycin
   2285..2873    +  rep_origin     ori: high-copy-number ColE1/pMB1/pBR322/pUC origin of replication
   3209..4354    +  CDS            trfA: TRFA_ECOLX - Experimental evidence at protein level: Swiss-Prot protein existence level 1. Also involved in plasmid copy number control, promoting intermolecular coupling of protein bound iterons at oriV, which inhibits replication initiation. From Escherichia coli.
   4503..4527    +  misc_feature   LB T-DNA repeat: left border repeat from nopaline C58 T-DNA
   4624..5430    +  CDS            IBMP_CAMVB (fragment): Experimental evidence at protein level: Swiss-Prot protein existence level 1. Enhances the ribosomal termination-reinitiation event leading to the translation of major open reading frames on the polycistronic viral RNAs. From Cauliflower mosaic virus (strain Bari 1) (CaMV).
   5614..5959    +  promoter       CaMV 35S promoter: strong constitutive promoter from cauliflower mosaic virus
   5911..5957    +  promoter       minimal CaMV 35S promoter: minimal 35S promoter from cauliflower mosaic virus
   5988..6041    +  misc_feature   TMV Ω: translational enhancer from the tobacco mosaic virus 5'-leader sequence (Gallie et al., 1988)
   6050..6388    +  CDS            HygR (fragment): aminoglycoside phosphotransferase from E. coli; aph(4)-Ia; confers resistance to hygromycin
   6389..6578    +  intron         cat1 intron: castor bean catalase intron, modified
   6573..7265    +  CDS            HygR (fragment): aminoglycoside phosphotransferase from E. coli confers resistance to hygromycin
   7300..7474    +  polyA_signal   CaMV poly(A) signal: cauliflower mosaic virus polyadenylation signal
   9026..9421    +  CDS            MYB26 (fragment): MYB26_ARATH - Also known as MS35 From Arabidopsis thaliana (Mouse-ear cress).
   9544..9777    +  CDS            GUS (fragment): β-glucuronidase; uidA (or gusA) from E. coli
   9859..10245   +  CDS            GUS (fragment): β-glucuronidase; uidA (or gusA) from E. coli
  10345..11544   +  CDS            GUS (fragment): β-glucuronidase; uidA (or gusA) from E. coli
  11557..11809   +  terminator     NOS terminator: nopaline synthase terminator and poly(A) signal
>Addgene plasmid #215198 | Hv_HPT:pMYB61:Gus_introns | addgene full sequence | sequence record 468519 | Addgene NGS Result
GGGACACGAAGTGATCCGTTTAAACTATCAGTGTTTGACAGGATATATTGGCGGGTAAACCTAAGAGAAA
AGAGCGTTTATTAGAATAATCGGATATTTAAAAGGGCGTGAAAAGGTTTATCCGTTCGTCCATTTGTATG
TGCCAGCCGCCTTTGCGACGCTCACCGGGCTGGTTGCCCTCGCCGCTGGGCTGGCGGCCGTCTATGGCCC
TGCAAACGCGCCAGAAACGCCGTCGAAGCCGTGTGCGAGACACCGCGGCCGCCGGCGTTGTGGATACCTC
GCGGAAAACTTGGCCCTCACTGACAGATGAGGGGCGGACGTTGACACTTGAGGGGCCGACTCACCCGGCG
CGGCGTTGACAGATGAGGGGCAGGCTCGATTTCGGCCGGCGACGTGGAGCTGGCCAGCCTCGCAAATCGG
CGAAAACGCCTGATTTTACGCGAGTTTCCCACAGATGATGTGGACAAGCCTGGGGATAAGTGCCCTGCGG
TATTGACACTTGAGGGGCGCGACTACTGACAGATGAGGGGCGCGATCCTTGACACTTGAGGGGCAGAGTG
CTGACAGATGAGGGGCGCACCTATTGACATTTGAGGGGCTGTCCACAGGCAGAAAATCCAGCATTTGCAA
GGGTTTCCGCCCGTTTTTCGGCCACCGCTAACCTGTCTTTTAACCTGCTTTTAAACCAATATTTATAAAC
CTTGTTTTTAACCAGGGCTGCGCCCTGTGCGCGTGACCGCGCACGCCGAAGGGGGGTGCCCCCCCTTCTC
GAACCCTCCCGGCCCGCTAACGCGGGCCTCCCATCCCCCCAGGGGCTGCGCCCCTCGGCCGCGAACGGCC
TCACCCCAAAAATGGCAGCGCTGGCCAATTCCCGAGGCACGAACCCAGTGGACATAAGCCTGTTCGGTTC
GTAAGCTGTAATGCAAGTAGCGTATGCGCTCACGCAACTGGTCCAGAACCTTGACCGAACGCAGCGGTGG
TAACGGCGCAGTGGCGGTTTTCATGGCTTGTTATGACTGTTTTTTTGGGGTACAGTCTATGCCTCGGGCA
TCCAAGCAGCAAGCGCGTTACGCCGTGGGTCGATGTTTGATGTTATGGAGCAGCAACGATGTTACGCAGC
AGGGCAGTCGCCCTAAAACAAAGTTAAACATCATGGGGGAAGCGGTGATCGCCGAAGTATCGACTCAACT
ATCAGAGGTAGTTGGCGTCATCGAGCGCCATCTCGAACCGACGTTGCTGGCCGTACATTTGTACGGCTCC
GCAGTGGATGGCGGCCTGAAGCCACACAGCGATATTGATTTGCTGGTTACGGTGACCGTAAGGCTTGATG
AAACAACGCGGCGAGCTTTGATCAACGACCTTTTGGAAACTTCGGCTTCCCCTGGAGAGAGCGAGATTCT
CCGCGCTGTAGAAGTCACCATTGTTGTGCACGACGACATCATTCCGTGGCGTTATCCAGCTAAGCGCGAA
CTGCAATTTGGAGAATGGCAGCGCAATGACATTCTTGCAGGTATCTTCGAGCCAGCCACGATCGACATTG
ATCTGGCTATCTTGCTGACAAAAGCAAGAGAACATAGCGTTGCCTTGGTAGGTCCAGCGGCGGAGGAACT
CTTTGATCCGGTTCCTGAACAGGATCTATTTGAGGCGCTAAATGAAACCTTAACGCTATGGAACTCGCCG
CCCGACTGGGCTGGCGATGAGCGAAATGTAGTGCTTACGTTGTCCCGCATTTGGTACAGCGCAGTAACCG
GCAAAATCGCGCCGAAGGATGTCGCTGCCGACTGGGCAATGGAGCGCCTGCCGGCCCAGTATCAGCCCGT
CATACTTGAAGCTAGACAGGCTTATCTTGGACAAGAAGAAGATCGCTTGGCCTCGCGCGCAGATCAGTTG
GAAGAATTTGTCCATTACGTGAAAGGCGAGATCACCAAGGTAGTCGGCAAATAATGTCTAGCTAGAAATT
CGTTCAAGCCGACGCCGCTTCGCGGCGCGGCTTAACTCAAGCGTTAGATGCACTAAGCACATAATTGCTC
ACAGCCAAACTATCAGGTCAAGTCTGCTTTTATTATTTTTAAGCGTGCATAATAAGCCCTACACAAATTG
GGAGATATATCATGCTGTCAGACCAAGTTTACTCATATATACTTTAGATTGATTTAAAACTTCATTTTTA
ATTTAAAAGGATCTAGGTGAAGATCCTTTTTGATAATCTCATGACCAAAATCCCTTAACGTGAGTTTTCG
TTCCACTGAGCGTCAGACCCCGTAGAAAAGATCAAAGGATCTTCTTGAGATCCTTTTTTTCTGCGCGTAA
TCTGCTGCTTGCAAACAAAAAAACCACCGCTACCAGCGGTGGTTTGTTTGCCGGATCAAGAGCTACCAAC
TCTTTTTCCGAAGGTAACTGGCTTCAGCAGAGCGCAGATACCAAATACTGTTCTTCTAGTGTAGCCGTAG
TTAGGCCACCACTTCAAGAACTCTGTAGCACCGCCTACATACCTCGCTCTGCTAATCCTGTTACCAGTGG
CTGCTGCCAGTGGCGATAAGTCGTGTCTTACCGGGTTGGACTCAAGACGATAGTTACCGGATAAGGCGCA
GCGGTCGGGCTGAACGGGGGGTTCGTGCACACAGCCCAGCTTGGAGCGAACGACCTACACCGAACTGAGA
TACCTACAGCGTGAGCTATGAGAAAGCGCCACGCTTCCCGAAGGGAGAAAGGCGGACAGGTATCCGGTAA
GCGGCAGGGTCGGAACAGGAGAGCGCACGAGGGAGCTTCCAGGGGGAAACGCCTGGTATCTTTATAGTCC
TGTCGGGTTTCGCCACCTCTGACTTGAGCGTCGATTTTTGTGATGCTCGTCAGGGGGGCGGAGCCTATGG
AAAAACGCCAGCAACGCGGCCTTTTTACGGTTCCTGGCAGATCCTAGATGTGGCGCAACGATGCCGGCGA
CAAGCAGGAGCGCACCGACTTCTTCCGCATCAAGTGTTTTGGCTCTCAGGCCGAGGCCCACGGCAAGTAT
TTGGGCAAGGGGTCGCTGGTATTCGTGCAGGGCAAGATTCGGAATACCAAGTACGAGAAGGACGGCCAGA
CGGTCTACGGGACCGACTTCATTGCCGATAAGGTGGATTATCTGGACACCAAGGCACCAGGCGGGTCAAA
TCAGGAATAAGGGCACATTGCCCCGGCGTGAGTCGGGGCAATCCCGCAAGGAGGGTGAATGAATCGGACG
TTTGACCGGAAGGCATACAGGCAAGAACTGATCGACGCGGGGTTTTCCGCCGAGGATGCCGAAACCATCG
CAAGCCGCACCGTCATGCGTGCGCCCCGCGAAACCTTCCAGTCCGTCGGCTCGATGGTCCAGCAAGCTAC
GGCCAAGATCGAGCGCGACAGCGTGCAACTGGCTCCCCCTGCCCTGCCCGCGCCATCGGCCGCCGTGGAG
CGTTCGCGTCGTCTTGAACAGGAGGCGGCAGGTTTGGCGAAGTCGATGACCATCGACACGCGAGGAACTA
TGACGACCAAGAAGCGAAAAACCGCCGGCGAGGACCTGGCAAAACAGGTCAGCGAGGCCAAGCAGGCCGC
GTTGCTGAAACACACGAAGCAGCAGATCAAGGAAATGCAGCTTTCCTTGTTCGATATTGCGCCGTGGCCG
GACACGATGCGAGCGATGCCAAACGACACGGCCCGCTCTGCCCTGTTCACCACGCGCAACAAGAAAATCC
CGCGCGAGGCGCTGCAAAACAAGGTCATTTTCCACGTCAACAAGGACGTGAAGATCACCTACACCGGCGT
CGAGCTGCGGGCCGACGATGACGAACTGGTGTGGCAGCAGGTGTTGGAGTACGCGAAGCGCACCCCTATC
GGCGAGCCGATCACCTTCACGTTCTACGAGCTTTGCCAGGACCTGGGCTGGTCGATCAATGGCCGGTATT
ACACGAAGGCCGAGGAATGCCTGTCGCGCCTACAGGCGACGGCGATGGGCTTCACGTCCGACCGCGTTGG
GCACCTGGAATCGGTGTCGCTGCTGCACCGCTTCCGCGTCCTGGACCGTGGCAAGAAAACGTCCCGTTGC
CAGGTCCTGATCGACGAGGAAATCGTCGTGCTGTTTGCTGGCGACCACTACACGAAATTCATATGGGAGA
AGTACCGCAAGCTGTCGCCGACGGCCCGACGGATGTTCGACTATTTCAGCTCGCACCGGGAGCCGTACCC
GCTCAAGCTGGAAACCTTCCGCCTCATGTGCGGATCGGATTCCACCCGCGTGAAGAAGTGGCGCGAGCAG
GTCGGCGAAGCCTGCGAAGAGTTGCGAGGCAGCGGCCTGGTGGAACACGCCTGGGTCAATGATGACCTGG
TGCATTGCAAACGCTAGGGCCTTGTGGGGTCAGTTCCGGCTGGGGGTTCAGCAGCCCCTGCTCGGATCTG
TTGGACCGGACAGTAGTCATGGTTGATGGGCTGCCTGTATCGAGTGGTGATTTTGTGCCGAGCTGCCGGT
CGGGGAGCTGTTGGCTGGCTGGTGGCAGGATATATTGTGGTGTAAACAAATTGACGCTTAGACAACTTAA
TAACACATTGCGGACGTTTTTAATGTACTGGGGTTGAACACTCTGTGGGTCTCATGCCGAATTCGGATCC
GGAGGAATTCCAATCCCACAAAAATCTGAGCTTAACAGCACAGTTGCTCCTCTCAGAGCAGAATCGGGTA
TTCAACACCCTCATATCAACTACTACGTTGTGTATAACGGTCCACATGCCGGTATATACGATGACTGGGG
TTGTACAAAGGCGGCAACAAACGGCGTTCCCGGAGTTGCACACAAGAAATTTGCCACTATTACAGAGGCA
AGAGCAGCAGCTGACGCGTACACAACAAGTCAGCAAACAGACAGGTTGAACTTCATCCCCAAAGGAGAAG
CTCAACTCAAGCCCAAGAGCTTTGCTAAGGCCCTAACAAGCCCACCAAAGCAAAAAGCCCACTGGCTCAC
GCTAGGAACCAAAAGGCCCAGCAGTGATCCAGCCCCAAAAGAGATCTCCTTTGCCCCGGAGATTACAATG
GACGATTTCCTCTATCTTTACGATCTAGGAAGGAAGTTCGAAGGTGAAGGTGACGACACTATGTTCACCA
CTGATAATGAGAAGGTTAGCCTCTTCAATTTCAGAAAGAATGCTGACCCACAGATGGTTAGAGAGGCCTA
CGCAGCAAGTCTCATCAAGACGATCTACCCGAGTAACAATCTCCAGGAGATCAAATACCTTCCCAAGAAG
GTTAAAGATGCAGTCAAAAGATTCAGGACTAATTGCATCAAGAACACAGAGAAAGACATATTTCTCAAGA
TCAGAAGTACTATTCCAGTATGGACGATTCAAGGCTTGCTTCATAAACCAAGGCAAGTAATAGAGATTGG
AGTCTCTAAAAAGGTAGTTCCTACTGAATCTAAGGCCATGCATGGAGTCTAAGATTCAAATCGAGGATCT
AACAGAACTCGCCGTCAAGACTGGCGAACAGTTCATACAGAGTCTTTTACGACTCAATGACAAGAAGAAA
ATCTTCGTCAACATGGTGGAGCACGACACTCTGGTCTACTCCAAAAATGTCAAAGATACAGTCTCAGAAG
ATCAAAGGGCTATTGAGACTTTTCAACAAAGGATAATTTCGGGAAACCTCCTCGGATTCCATTGCCCAGC
TATCTGTCACTTCATCGAAAGGACAGTAGAAAAGGAAGGTGGCTCCTACAAATGCCATCATTGCGATAAA
GGAAAGGCTATCATTCAAGATCTCTCTGCCGACAGTGGTCCCAAAGATGGACCCCCACCCACGAGGAGCA
TCGTGGAAAAAGAAGAGGTTCCAACCACGTCTACAAAGCAAGTGGATTGATGTGACATCTCCACTGACGT
AAGGGATGACGCACAATCCCACTATCCTTCGCAAGACCCTTCCTCTATATAAGGAAGTTCATTTCATTTG
GAGAGGACACGCTCGAGTATAAGAGCTCATTTTTACAACAATTACCAACAACAACAAACAACAAACAACA
TTACAATTACATTTACAATTATCGATACAATGAAAAAGCCTGAACTCACCGCGACGTCTGTCGAGAAGTT
TCTGATCGAAAAGTTCGACAGCGTCTCCGACCTGATGCAGCTCTCGGAGGGCGAAGAATCTCGTGCTTTC
AGCTTCGATGTAGGAGGGCGTGGATATGTCCTGCGGGTAAATAGCTGCGCCGATGGTTTCTACAAAGATC
GTTATGTTTATCGGCACTTTGCATCGGCCGCGCTCCCGATTCCGGAAGTGCTTGACATTGGGGAATTCAG
CGAGAGCCTGACCTATTGCATCTCCCGCCGTGCACAGGGTGTCACGTTGCAAGACCTGCCTGAAACCGAA
CTGCCCGCTGTTCTGCAGGTAAATTTCTAGTTTTTCTCCTTCATTTTCTTGGTTAGGACCCTTTTCTCTT
TTTATTTTTTTGAGCTTTGATCTTTCTTTAAACTGATCTATTTTTTAATTGATTGGTTATGGTGTAAATA
TTACATAGCTTTAACTGATAATCTGATTACTTTATTTCGTGTGTCTATGATGATGATGATAACTGCAGCC
GGTCGCGGAGGCCATGGATGCGATCGCTGCGGCCGATCTTAGCCAGACGAGCGGGTTCGGCCCATTCGGA
CCGCAAGGAATCGGTCAATACACTACATGGCGTGATTTCATATGCGCGATTGCTGATCCCCATGTGTATC
ACTGGCAAACTGTGATGGACGACACCGTCAGTGCGTCCGTCGCGCAGGCTCTCGATGAGCTGATGCTTTG
GGCCGAGGACTGCCCCGAAGTCCGGCACCTCGTGCACGCGGATTTCGGCTCCAACAATGTCCTGACGGAC
AATGGCCGCATAACAGCGGTCATTGACTGGAGCGAGGCGATGTTCGGGGATTCCCAATACGAGGTCGCCA
ACATCTTCTTCTGGAGGCCGTGGTTGGCTTGTATGGAGCAGCAGACGCGCTACTTCGAGCGGAGGCATCC
GGAGCTTGCAGGATCGCCGCGGCTCCGGGCGTATATGCTCCGCATTGGTCTTGACCAACTCTATCAGAGC
TTGGTTGACGGCAATTTCGATGATGCAGCTTGGGCGCAGGGTCGATGCGACGCAATCGTCCGATCCGGAG
CCGGGACTGTCGGGCGTACACAAATCGCCCGCAGAAGCGCGGCCGTCTGGACCGATGGCTGTGTAGAAGT
ACTCGCCGATAGTGGAAACCGACGCCCCAGCACTCGTCCGAGGGCAAAGGAATAGGCTTCTCTAGCTAGA
GTCGATCGACAAGCTCGAGTTTCTCCATAATAATGTGTGAGTAGTTCCCAGATAAGGGAATTAGGGTTCC
TATAGGGTTTCGCTCATGTGTTGAGCATATAAGAAACCCTTAGTATGTATTTGTATTTGTAAAATACTTC
TATCAATAAAATTTCTAATTCCTAAAACCAAAATCCAGTACTAAAATCCAGATCGCTGCAAGAATTCAAG
CTTGGAGCATGGGCACACAAGGATGACATTACGAGACGATCCTAATCATGGAACCATGGATTAAACTCTT
TTCCTTTGTGTATTGGACATGCAAGGATGGGAACAATAATACGTGCATGGACTGACTCATTGGGGAATAC
TACTGTGCCGCGAATATTTGTCCCCCCTCCTATGGACCTATTTTGTATCAGGAAATTGGGAAACAAAGGT
TTTTTTTATTTCCATTCTACAATGATCGGCGTATCATCCATTGACGACGCTAGCGACAGTCAGCAGGCAA
ATCATTATGCTTGGTAGTACCTGTGTCATTATAGAAAGCCCGGTTCTTCACTGATCGCGGACAGGTTGAG
CGGCGGCAACGTGCTCCGTCCCGGATTGGAGAAGCAAAGATTTCTGATTGGAAATTGCCTAGCTAGCAGC
GAGCTTGCTGCTCCGGGTAAACAAAAGGGAGATGCCCTCTGTCCTGGAATACGAACATCTGGTGCCACCT
CTTTCTCCCCAGGACCCCAACTGTGATGATTGATTGACGATGGCTTTTCCCCCACAGAGAAGTGATCCAG
TGACTTACCTGAAAAGCAACGGAGATAGAGGACAATGCTTGGGTCTGACACATAAAATCTTGCAGGTGGG
GGGAAAACGAGGTGCACATGCACGAACACACAGCAGCAGCAGCTAACAAAGATGAGTTTAATTAGCAGCA
GAAGAAAGGTGGGCATGGCCGCCTCCCCCAACCGTGTGTGTGCTTTACCCTGCATGGAACACCCGTGACG
TAGAAGTAGCTGCAGAAAAGAAAGGCAACATAAATAAAAAGACAAGGCTTCTAGCAGCAGCAGGAGGAGG
AGGAGGAGGAGTGGTGTACACTCGATGCTGCTCTGGGAGGTCGTGGTCATTCGCCATGGGCGGAGCAGGA
GCAAGCAGTCCCTTCCCTGATAATGCAGAGGCAGACGGACCCGTTTTACTTTCACTGGCCTGTGCTCAAA
GAACACACAAGGAAGGAGAAGATGAATGTACAATTTCTTAAACGAGGCCGCGGCCGCGACAATTAAAATA
TCGGTGGAGGCGGCTACCCCACCGGTTTTGGCACCAGACATAGATTCTTAGGAGAGATGACGAGACGAGG
CGTACCCCCACGCGTAGCCGGAAGCAACCAAGTGAAGAAGGGTTAAACCCCCCTTCGCCTCTCGCAACCA
CCTCCACCACCACCACCTTTAAAAGAAGGTGCTAAAGGGAGGGGTGTCCTGCAAAGAAAAGGAGAGGAGT
GCCCCCTAACCTTTCCCTGCTTTCCACTGAAATCTCCTATCTGCAACCATACACACATACAGTTGCTCTT
CTTGCTCAATTCTGCCCCCAGCAATCATTTCTCCATATATAAGTCACTATACCCTCTGCATTTCCCACCC
CTTCAGCCATGGATTCTTGAAGAAGCTCTGTGTTACCAGAGGAGGCATCTGCTGTGCGCAATTTCAGGCT
GTGTAAGTTCCGCGAACCTGCCGGGTCTGCGAATTTCAAGCTCGCGGGCTCTGCATTGCGCTGAAATGGG
GAGGCATTCGTGCTGCTACAAGCAGAAGCTGAGGAAGGGGCTCTGGTCCCCTGAGGAGGATGAGAAGCTC
ATGAACCACATAACCAAGCATGGCCATGGCTGCTGGAGCTCTGTCCCTAAACTTGCAGGTGAGTAAAGAC
TGATCCTCTCCATTTCACTCTTGTCAATTACCAACTTCCAGTCTTTCCCTTCTCCTCCTAAGAAGGCTTC
CCTCTCTTAGTCAGTCCAATTATCTAAATATGCCTCGTAAATTGCTGCAGGGCTCCAAAGGTGTGGCAAG
AGCTGCAGGTTGAGGTGGATAAACTACCTGAGGCCAGACCTTAAGAGAGGTGCCTTCGCTCAGGATGAGC
AAGACCTCATCGTTGAACTCCATGCTGTGCTCGGGAACAGGTAAATTTTAAGCCTATAGTTGCACTTGGA
GGACCCTAACAGAATTCAGCATTAGTAACTGCAGAGCAAACCTTGATAATTCAACTAATACGCCTCTTTT
TTTTTCCAATGGGTCAGTCCCTTATGTTACGTCCTGTAGAAACCCCAACCCGTGAAATCAAAAAACTCGA
CGGCCTGTGGGCATTCAGTCTGGATCGCGAAAACTGTGGAATTGATCAGCGTTGGTGGGAAAGCGCGTTA
CAAGAAAGCCGGGCAATTGCTGTGCCAGGCAGTTTTAACGATCAGTTCGCCGATGCAGATATTCGTAATT
ATGCGGGCAACGTCTGGTATCAGCGCGAAGTCTTTATACCGAAAGGTAAGTCTTACTCTCTCTTTTTTGG
TCTGTATTTTTAATTTTTTGAAGTATACTATTTGTACTGACGCTAATAATCTTTTTTCAGGTTGGGCAGG
CCAGCGTATCGTGCTGCGTTTCGATGCGGTCACTCATTACGGCAAAGTGTGGGTCAATAATCAGGAAGTG
ATGGAGCATCAGGGCGGCTATACGCCATTTGAAGCCGATGTCACGCCGTATGTTATTGCCGGGAAAAGTG
TACGTATCACCGTTTGTGTGAACAACGAACTGAACTGGCAGACTATCCCGCCGGGAATGGTGATTACCGA
CGAAAACGGCAAGAAAAAGCAGTCTTACTTCCATGATTTCTTTAACTATGCCGGAATCCATCGCAGCGTA
ATGCTCTACACCACGCCGAACACCTGGGTGGACGATATCACCGTGGTGACGCATGTCGCGCAAGACTGTA
ACCACGCGTCTGTTGACTGGCAGGTACTTCATGCTTCAACGTGTAACTTAAGAGATACTGTGTGAAATTT
TATATTTCCATACATTTGCTTGACCTTTGCTTTTTGTCAATTTTTTTCCCCTTACAGGTGGTGGCCAATG
GTGATGTCAGCGTTGAACTGCGTGATGCGGATCAACAGGTGGTTGCAACTGGACAAGGCACTAGCGGGAC
TTTGCAAGTGGTGAATCCGCACCTCTGGCAACCGGGTGAAGGTTATCTCTATGAACTGTGCGTCACAGCC
AAAAGCCAGACAGAGTGTGATATCTACCCGCTTCGCGTCGGCATCCGGTCAGTGGCAGTGAAGGGCGAAC
AGTTCCTGATTAACCACAAACCGTTCTACTTTACTGGCTTTGGTCGTCATGAAGATGCGGACTTGCGTGG
CAAAGGATTCGATAACGTGCTGATGGTGCACGACCACGCATTAATGGACTGGATTGGGGCCAACTCCTAC
CGTACCTCGCATTACCCTTACGCTGAAGAGATGCTCGACTGGGCAGATGAACATGGCATCGTGGTGATTG
ATGAAACTGCTGCTGTCGGCTTTAACCTCTCTTTAGGCATTGGTTTCGAAGCGGGCAACAAGCCGAAAGA
ACTGTACAGCGAAGAGGCAGTCAACGGGGAAACTCAGCAAGCGCACTTACAGGCGATTAAAGAGCTGATA
GCGCGTGACAAAAACCACCCAAGCGTGGTGATGTGGAGTATTGCCAACGAACCGGATACCCGTCCGCAAG
GTGCACGGGAATATTTCGCGCCACTGGCGGAAGCAACGCGTAAACTCGACCCGACGCGTCCGATCACCTG
CGTCAATGTAATGTTCTGCGACGCTCACACCGATACCATCAGCGATCTCTTTGATGTGCTGTGCCTGAAC
CGTTATTACGGATGGTATGTCCAAAGCGGCGATTTGGAAACGGCAGAGAAGGTACTGGAAAAAGAACTTC
TGGCCTGGCAGGAGAAACTGCATCAGCCGATTATCATCACCGAATACGGCGTGGATACGTTAGCCGGGCT
GCACTCAATGTACACCGACATGTGGAGTGAAGAGTATCAGTGTGCATGGCTGGATATGTATCACCGCGTC
TTTGATCGCGTCAGCGCCGTCGTCGGTGAACAGGTATGGAATTTCGCCGATTTTGCGACCTCGCAAGGCA
TATTGCGCGTTGGCGGTAACAAGAAAGGGATCTTCACTCGCGACCGCAAACCGAAGTCGGCGGCTTTTCT
GCTGCAAAAACGCTGGACTGGCATGAACTTCGGTGAAAAACCGCAGCAGGGAGGCAAACAATGAGCTTGT
CAAGCAGATCGTTCAAACATTTGGCAATAAAGTTTCTTAAGATTGAATCCTGTTGCCGGTCTTGCGATGA
TTATCATATAATTTCTGTTGAATTACGTTAAGCATGTAATAATTAACATGTAATGCATGACGTTATTTAT
GAGATGGGTTTTTATGATTAGAGTCCCGCAATTATACATTTAATACGCGATAGAAAACAAAATATAGCGC
GCAAACTAGGATAAATTATCGCGCGCGGTGTCATCTATGTTACTAGATCGACGCTACTAGAGGATGCACA
TGTGACCGA
